Addgene plasmid #78485: miniUAA6
Purpose: 1559nt RNA encoded by chimaeric gene cloned in a pSP65A vector that included about 65 dT residues for transcription of a poly(A) tail
Depositing lab: Allan Jacobson. Depositing organization: University of Massachusetts, Worcester. Publication: Translation factors promote the formation of two states of the closed-loop mRNP. Amrani N, Ghosh S, Mangus DA, Jacobson A. Nature. 2008 Jun 26;453(7199):1276-80. doi: 10.1038/nature06974. Epub 2008 May 21. PubMed 18496529.
Backbone
  Vector backbone: pSP65A
  Vector type: Bacterial Expression
Growth in bacteria
  Bacterial resistance: Ampicillin, 100 μg/mL
  Growth temperature: 37°C
  Growth strain: TOP10 F'
  Growth instructions: MUST be grown in TOP10 F' to maintain poly A
  Copy number: Low Copy
Gene/Insert
  Gene/Insert name: CAN1-LUC
  Species: S. cerevisiae (budding yeast)
Terms and licenses: Academic/Nonprofit Terms; Industry Terms: Not Available to Industry
Depositor comments: Note: the poly A tends to undergo recombination to a shorter tract. It is important to sequence a few isolates from a transformation or prep to ensure integrity. Please see Fig 1 of associated publication for general schematic
How to cite: miniUAA6 was a gift from Allan Jacobson (Addgene plasmid # 78485 ; http://n2t.net/addgene:78485 ; RRID:Addgene_78485)
