[The description below was written by a language model from this plasmid's Addgene catalogue record.]
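Description:
miniUAA6 is a bacterial plasmid built on the pSP65A backbone, a derivative of the pSP65-type in vitro transcription vectors that carries a tract of about 65 dT residues, so that transcripts made from it end in an encoded poly(A) tail. It is catalogued as a bacterial expression vector, is maintained in E. coli at low copy number, and is selected with ampicillin. The record does not list the promoter or the origin of replication. pSP65-family vectors conventionally use an SP6 phage promoter for run-off transcription, but that is not stated here.

The insert is a chimaeric CAN1-LUC gene, attributed to Saccharomyces cerevisiae, which joins sequence from the yeast CAN1 gene to a luciferase reporter. It encodes an RNA of 1559 nt. The name suggests a "mini" reading frame containing a UAA stop codon, but the record does not describe the position or context of any such codon and points to a schematic in the associated publication for the layout. No feature table is provided, so the junctions, untranslated regions and exact arrangement of the parts cannot be described.

The plasmid serves as a template for synthesising a defined, polyadenylated reporter mRNA. The associated work concerns how translation factors promote closed-loop mRNP states, where a poly(A) tail of known length matters. The depositor notes that the homopolymeric tract is unstable and tends to recombine to a shorter length. Maintaining it depends on a specific host strain, and its integrity should be confirmed by sequencing several isolates.
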