>Addgene plasmid #78485 | miniUAA6 | addgene partial sequence | sequence record 158280 | M13pUC-Rev 5'-AGCGGATAACAATTTCACACAGG-3'
GCCAGCTTTTTTTTTTTTTTTTTTTTTTTTTTTTTTTTTTTTTTTTTTTTTTTTTTTTTTTTTTTTTTTT
TTTTG
