>Addgene plasmid #78485 | miniUAA6 | addgene partial sequence | sequence record 158281 | SP6 5'-ATTTAGGTGACACTATAG-3'
ATCTGTCGTCAATCGAAAGTTTATTTCAGAGTTCTTCAGACTTCTTAACTCCTGTAAAAACAAAAAAAAA
AAGGCATAGCAATGACAAATTCAAAAGAAGACGCCGACATAGAGGAGAAGCATATGTACAATGAGCCGGT
CACAACCCTCTTTCACGACGTTGAGGCTTCACAAACACACCACAGACGTGGGTCAATACCATTGAAAGAT
GAGAAAAGTAAAGTCGACGCCAAAAACATAAAGAAAGGCCCGGCGCCATTCTATCCTCTAGAGGATGGAA
CCGCTGGAGAGCAACTGCATAAGGCTATGAAGAGATACGCCCTGGTTCCTGGAACAATTGCTTTTACAGA
TGCACATATCGAGGTGAACATCACGTACGCGGAATACTTCGAAATGTCCGTTCGGTTGGCAGAAGCTATG
AAACGATATGGGCTGAATACAAATCACAGAATCGTCGTATGCAGTGAAAACTCTCTTCAATTCTTTATGC
CGGTGTTGGGCGCGTTATTTATCGGAGTTGCAGTTGCGCCCGCGAACGACATTTATAATGAACGTGAATT
GCTCAACAGTATGAACATTTCGCAGCCTACCGTAGTGTTTGTTTCCAAAAAGGGGTTGCAAAAAATTTTG
AACGTGCAAAAAAAATTACCAATAATCCAGAAAATTATTATCATGGATTCTAAAACGGATTACCAGGGAT
TTCAGTCGATGTACACGTTCGTCACATCTCATCTACCTCCCGGTTTTAATGAATACGATTTTGTACCAGA
GTCCTTTGATCGTGGCAAAACAATTGCACTGATAATGAATTCCTCTGGATCTACTGGGTTACCTAAGG
